>Addgene plasmid #180539 | KTK_225 | addgene full sequence | sequence record 358966 | Addgene NGS Result
AAGATTATCAAAAAGGATCTTCACCTAGATCCTTTTAAATTAAAAATGAAGTTTTAAATCAATCTAAAGT
ATATATGAGTAAACTTGGTCTGACAGTTACCAATGCTTAATCAGTGAGGCACCTATCTCAGCGATCTGTC
TATTTCGTTCATCCATAGTTGCCTGACTCCCCGTCGTGTAGATAACTACGATACGGGAGGGCTTACCATC
TGGCCCCAGTGCTGCAATGATACCGCGGGACCCACGCTCACCGGCTCCAGATTTATCAGCAATAAACCAG
CCAGCCGGAAGGGCCGAGCGCAGAAGTGGTCCTGCAACTTTATCCGCCTCCATCCAGTCTATTAATTGTT
GCCGGGAAGCTAGAGTAAGTAGTTCGCCAGTTAATAGTTTGCGCAACGTTGTTGCCATTGCTACAGGCAT
CGTGGTGTCACGCTCGTCGTTTGGTATGGCTTCATTCAGCTCCGGTTCCCAACGATCAAGGCGAGTTACA
TGATCCCCCATGTTGTGCAAAAAAGCGGTTAGCTCCTTCGGTCCTCCGATCGTTGTCAGAAGTAAGTTGG
CCGCAGTGTTATCACTCATGGTTATGGCAGCACTGCATAATTCTCTTACTGTCATGCCATCCGTAAGATG
CTTTTCTGTGACTGGTGAGTACTCAACCAAGTCATTCTGAGAATAGTGTATGCGGCGACCGAGTTGCTCT
TGCCCGGCGTCAATACGGGATAATACCGCGCCACATAGCAGAACTTTAAAAGTGCTCATCATTGGAAAAC
GTTCTTCGGGGCGAAAACTCTCAAGGATCTTACCGCTGTTGAGATCCAGTTCGATGTAACCCACTCGTGC
ACCCAACTGATCTTCAGCATCTTTTACTTTCACCAGCGTTTCTGGGTGAGCAAAAACAGGAAGGCAAAAT
GCCGCAAAAAAGGGAATAAGGGCGACACGGAAATGTTGAATACTCATACTCTTCCTTTTTCAATATTATT
GAAGCATTTATCAGGGTTATTGTCTCATGAGCGGATACATATTTGAATGTATTTAGAAAAATAAACAAAT
AGGGGTTCCGCGCACATTTCCCCGAAAAGTGCCACCTGTCATGACCAAAATCCCTTAACGTGAGTTTTCG
TTCCACTGAGCGTCAGACCCCGTAGAAAAGATCAAAGGATCTTCTTGAGATCCTTTTTTTCTGCGCGTAA
TCTGCTGCTTGCAAACAAAAAAACCACCGCTACCAGCGGTGGTTTGTTTGCCGGATCAAGAGCTACCAAC
TCTTTTTCCGAAGGTAACTGGCTTCAGCAGAGCGCAGATACCAAATACTGTTCTTCTAGTGTAGCCGTAG
TTAGGCCACCACTTCAAGAACTCTGTAGCACCGCCTACATACCTCGCTCTGCTAATCCTGTTACCAGTGG
CTGCTGCCAGTGGCGATAAGTCGTGTCTTACCGGGTTGGACTCAAGACGATAGTTACCGGATAAGGCGCA
GCGGTCGGGCTGAACGGGGGGTTCGTGCACACAGCCCAGCTTGGAGCGAACGACCTACACCGAACTGAGA
TACCTACAGCGTGAGCTATGAGAAAGCGCCACGCTTCCCGAAGGGAGAAAGGCGGACAGGTATCCGGTAA
GCGGCAGGGTCGGAACAGGAGAGCGCACGAGGGAGCTTCCAGGGGGAAACGCCTGGTATCTTTATAGTCC
TGTCGGGTTTCGCCACCTCTGACTTGAGCGTCGATTTTTGTGATGCTCGTCAGGGGGGCGGAGCCTATGG
AAAAACGCCAGCAACGCGGCCTTTTTACGGTTCCTGGCCTTTTGCTGGCCTTTTGCTCACATGTTCTTTC
CTGCGTTATCCCCTGATTCTGTGGATAACCGTAGTCGGTCTCTGACCCCAGCGCCCGCGGAAATCCGACA
GGCGCATTTCGCCCTTCGTGGTACGGGCCACGAAATCCGGCGCCACGTCGCCAATACGCAACGGACGCGC
CGCAACCATACCGGCGTCCGTGGATATGCTGCCCTCAGTATTCATTCTCTGCCCTTTTGCATCTGCCGCG
CCTTGACGCAACCCATCTCATAACATACATTTATTATTGGCTGAGACC
Features (pLannotate 1.2.2; 3 found; start..end, strand, type, name):
     97..957     -  CDS            AmpR: β-lactamase; bla; confers resistance to ampicillin, carbenicillin, and related antibiotics
    958..1062    -  promoter       AmpR promoter: bla
   1165..1753    +  rep_origin     ori: high-copy-number ColE1/pMB1/pBR322/pUC origin of replication
