[The description below was written by a language model from this plasmid's Addgene catalogue record and pLannotate feature annotations shown in this document.]
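Description:
KTK_225 is a small entry-level (part) plasmid from the Komagataeibacter Tool Kit, a modular cloning system built for assembling multigene constructs and engineering protein secretion in cellulose-producing bacteria. Its payload is pBlh, a native promoter from Komagataeibacter rhaeticus, defined in the record as the 200 bases immediately upstream of the start codon of the corresponding gene. As an entry vector it stores this promoter as a reusable part to be combined with other toolkit parts in higher-level assemblies. It is not an expression construct in its own right, and no coding sequence, reporter or terminator is recorded downstream of the promoter.

The sequenced plasmid is about 2.1 kb, and automated annotation finds only three features: an ampicillin-resistance gene (bla, β-lactamase) with its own promoter, and a high-copy ColE1/pUC-type origin of replication. This matches the catalogue fields for ampicillin selection and high-copy propagation in E. coli. It fits less well with the listed backbone, pSEVA331, which is generally known as a chloramphenicol-resistant, broad-host-range pBBR1-origin vector; neither of those elements is annotated here, so the backbone field may reflect the toolkit's destination vectors rather than this plasmid. The promoter insert is not annotated, as expected for a native K. rhaeticus sequence absent from standard feature databases. It presumably lies in the unannotated portion of the sequence. The record gives the cloning method only as restriction enzyme-based, with the flanking sites unspecified. The plasmid is typically used as a source of a native promoter for driving gene expression in Komagataeibacter, but the record gives no information on its strength or regulation.
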