Addgene plasmid #180539: KTK_225
Purpose: Entry vector containing K.rhaeticus native promoter pBlh (200 bases upstream from gene start codon)
Depositing lab: Tom Ellis. Depositing organization: Imperial College London. Publication: Komagataeibacter Tool Kit (KTK): A Modular Cloning System for Multigene Constructs and Programmed Protein Secretion from Cellulose Producing Bacteria. Goosens VJ, Walker KT, Aragon SM, Singh A, Senthivel VR, Dekker L, Caro-Astorga J, Buat MLA, Song W, Lee KY, Ellis T. ACS Synth Biol. 2021 Dec 17;10(12):3422-3434. doi: 10.1021/acssynbio.1c00358. Epub 2021 Nov 12. PubMed 34767345.
Backbone
  Vector backbone: pSEVA331
  Vector type: Bacterial Expression
Growth in bacteria
  Bacterial resistance: Ampicillin, 100 μg/mL
  Growth temperature: 37°C
  Growth strain: DH5alpha
  Copy number: High Copy
Gene/Insert
  Gene/Insert name: K.rhaeticus native promoter pBlh (200 bases upstream from gene start codon)
  Species: K. rhaeticus
  Cloning method: Restriction Enzyme; 5′ cloning site unknown (unknown if destroyed)
Terms and licenses: Academic/Nonprofit Terms; Industry Terms: Not Available to Industry
Depositor comments: Read the preprint at https://www.biorxiv.org/content/10.1101/2021.06.09.447691v1.full
How to cite: KTK_225 was a gift from Tom Ellis (Addgene plasmid # 180539 ; http://n2t.net/addgene:180539 ; RRID:Addgene_180539)
